>Addgene plasmid #182132 | pMS_375 | addgene full sequence | sequence record 355786 | Addgene NGS Result
AATGTGCCTGTCAAATGGACGAAGCAGGGATTCTGCAAACCCTATGCTACTCCGTCAAGCCGTCAATTGT
CTGATTCGTTACCAATTATGACAACTTGACGGCTACATCATTCACTTTTTCTTCACAACCGGCACGGAAC
TCGCTCGGGCTGGCCCCGGTGCATTTTTTAAATACCCGCGAGAAATAGAGTTGATCGTCAAAACCAACAT
TGCGACCGACGGTGGCGATAGGCATCCGGGTGGTGCTCAAAAGCAGCTTCGCCTGGCTGATACGTTGGTC
CTCGCGCCAGCTTAAGACGCTAATCCCTAACTGCTGGCGGAAAAGATGTGACAGACGCGACGGCGACAAG
CAAACATGCTGTGCGACGCTGGCGATATCAAAATTGCTGTCTGCCAGGTGATCGCTGATGTACTGACAAG
CCTCGCGTACCCGATTATCCATCGGTGGATGGAGCGACTCGTTAATCGCTTCCATGCGCCGCAGTAACAA
TTGCTCAAGCAGATTTATCGCCAGCAGCTCCGAATAGCGCCCTTCCCCTTGCCCGGCGTTAATGATTTGC
CCAAACAGGTCGCTGAAATGCGGCTGGTGCGCTTCATCCGGGCGAAAGAACCCCGTATTGGCAAATATTG
ACGGCCAGTTAAGCCATTCATGCCAGTAGGCGCGCGGACGAAAGTAAACCCACTGGTGATACCATTCGCG
AGCCTCCGGATGACGACCGTAGTGATGAATCTCTCCTGGCGGGAACAGCAAAATATCACCCGGTCGGCAA
ACAAATTCTCGTCCCTGATTTTTCACCACCCCCTGACCGCGAATGGTGAGATTGAGAATATAACCTTTCA
TTCCCAGCGGTCGGTCGATAAAAAAATCGAGATAACCGTTGGCCTCAATCGGCGTTAAACCCGCCACCAG
ATGGGCATTAAACGAGTATCCCGGCAGCAGGGGATCATTTTGCGCTTCAGCCATACTTTTCATACTCCCG
CCATTCAGAGAAGAAACCAATTGTCCATATTGCATCAGACATTGCCGTCACTGCGTCTTTTACTGGCTCT
TCTCGCTAACCAAACCGGTAACCCCGCTTATTAAAAGCATTCTGTAACAAAGCGGGACCAAAGCCATGAC
AAAAACGCGTAACAAAAGTGTCTATAATCACGGCAGAAAAGTCCACATTGATTATTTGCACGGCGTCACA
CTTTGCTATGCCATAGCATTTTTATCCATAAGATTAGCGGATCCTACCTGACGCTTTTTATCGCAACTCT
CTACTGTTTCTCCATACCCGTTTAATTAAATGCGCACCCTTAGCGAGAGGTTTATCATTAAGGTCAACCT
CTGGATGTTGTTTCGGCATCCTGCATTGAATCTGAGTTACTGTCTGTTTTCCTGAATTCCAGTGAAAGAG
TTCTTCGGTTCCAGTCAGCTGTCTCAGTTTATGGGCCAGAACAACCCGCTGTCTGAGATTACGCACAAAC
GTCGTATCTGAATTCAGGAAACCCGTTTTTTCTGACGTAAGGGTGCGCAACTTTCATGAAATCCGCTGAA
TATTTGAACACTTTTAGATTGAGAAATCTCGGCCTACCTGTCATGAACAATTTGCATGACATGTCTAAGG
CGACTCGCATATCTGTTGAAACACTTCGGTTGTTAATCTATACAGCTGATTTTCGCTATAGGATCTACAC
TGTAGAAAAGAAAGGCCCAGAGAAGAGAATGAGAACCATTTACCAACCTTCTCGAGAACTTAAAGCCTTA
CAAGGATGGGTTCTACGTAACATTTTAGATAAACTGTCGTCATCTCCTTTTTCTATTGGATTTGAAAAGC
ACCAATCTATTTTGAATAATGCTACCCCGCATATTGGGGCAAACTTTATACTGAATATTGATTTGGAGGA
TTTTTTCCCAAGTTTAACTGCTAACAAAGTTTTTGGAGTGTTCCATTCTCTTGGTTATAATCGACTAATA
TCTTCAGTTTTGACAAAAATATGTTGTTATAAAAATCTGCTACCACAAGGTGCTCCATCATCACCTAAAT
TAGCTAATCTAATATGTTCTAAACTTGATTATCGTATTCAGGGTTATGCAGGTAGTCGGGGCTTGATATA
TACGAGATATGCCGATGACCTCACCTTATCTGCACAGTCTATGAAAAAGGTTGTTAAAGCACGTGATTTT
TTATTTTCTATAATCCCAAGTGAAGGATTGGTTATTAACTCAAAAAAAACTTGTATTAGTGGGCCTCGTA
GTCAGAGGAAAGTTACAGGTTTAGTTATTTCACAAGAGAAAGTTGGGATAGGTAGAGAAAAATATAAAGA
AATTAGAGCAAAGATACATCATATATTTTGCGGTAAGTCTTCTGAGATAGAACACGTTAGGGGATGGTTG
TCATTTATTTTAAGTGTGGATTCAAAAAGCCATAGGAGATTAATAACTTATATTAGCAAATTAGAAAAAA
AATATGGAAAGAACCCTTTAAATAAAGCGAAGACCTAGGATCGAAATAATTTTGTTTAACTTTAAGGAGG
TTTGGAATGAACCAAATCGTGAAGTTCACTGACGACTCTGGCCTGGCGGTTCAAGTTACTCCAGACGATG
TTCGCCGTTATATCTGTGAGAACGCTACTGAAAAAGAGGTGGGCCTCTTTCTGCAACTCTGTCAGACTCA
ACGTCTGAATCCGTTTGTGAAAGACGCTTACCTGGTGAAATACGGCGGTGCTCCAGCTTCTATGATTACT
TCCTATCAAGTTTTTAACCGTCGCGCGTGTCGTGATGCTAACTATGATGGTATCAAATCTGGTGTGGTTG
TTCTGCGTGACGGTGATGTTGTGCATAAACGTGGTGCTGCGTGCTACAAAAAGGCGGGTGAGGAGCTCAT
CGGTGGTTGGGCGGAAGTTCGCTTTAAGGATGGCCGCGAGACTGCGTATGCTGAGGTGGCGCTCGACGAC
TATTCCACCGGCAAATCTAATTGGGCGAAAATGCCGGGTGTTATGATCGAAAAATGCGCGAAGGCTGCTG
CTTGGCGCCTCGCGTTCCCGGACACTTTTCAGGGCATGTACGCTGCGGAGGAAATGGATCAAGCGCAACA
GCCAGAACAGGTGCGCGCTCAGGCGGAGCAACCAGTGGATCTCCAGCCAATCCGCGAACTCTTCAAGCCA
TATTGCGAACACTTCGGCATCACTCCGGCTGAGGGTATGACTGCTGTTTGTGGTGCGGTGGGCGCTGAAG
GCATGCACTCTATGACCGAGCAGCAAGCTCGCCGTGCTCGCGCTTGGATGGAGGAAGAAATGGCTGCGCC
AGCTGTGGAAGCGGAGTATGAGGTTGTTGACGAGGGCGAGGTGTTTTAAATGGCGATGAGAGAGGAGGAT
TACAAAATGCCAATTCAGGTCTTACCGCCACAACTGGCGAACCAGATTGCCGCAGGTGAGGTGGTCGAGC
GACCTGCGTCGGTAGTCAAAGAACTAGTGAAAAACAGCCTCGATGCAGGTGCGACGCGTATCGATATTGA
TATCGAACGCGGTGGGGCGAAACTTATCCGCATTCGTGATAACGGCTGCGGTATCAAAAAAGATGAGCTG
GCGCTGGCGCTGGCTCGTCATGCCACCAGTAAAATCGCCTCTCTGGACGATCTCGAAGCCATTATCAGCC
TGGGCTTTCGCGGTGAGGCGCTGGCGAGTATCAGTTCGGTTTCCCGCCTGACGCTCACTTCACGCACCGC
AGAACAGCAGGAAGCCTGGCAGGCCTATGCCGAAGGGCGCGATATGAACGTGACGGTAAAACCGGCGGCG
CATCCTGTGGGGACGACGCTGGAGGTGCTGGATCTGTTCTACAACACCCCGGCGCGGCGCAAATTCCTGC
GCACCGAGAAAACCGAATTTAACCACATTGATGAGATCATCCGCCGCATTGCGCTGGCGCGTTTCGACGT
CACGATCAACCTGTCGCATAACGGTAAAATTGTGCGTCAGTACCGCGCAGTGCCGGAAGGCGGGCAAAAA
GAACGGCGCTTAGGCGCGATTTGCGGCACCGCTTTTCTTGAACAAGCGCTGGCGATTGAATGGCAACACG
GCGATCTCACGCTACGCGGCTGGGTGGCCGATCCAAATCACACCACGCCCGCACTGGCAGAAATTCAGTA
TTGCTACGTGAACGGTCGCATGATGCGCGATCGCCTGATCAATCACGCGATCCGCCAGGCCTGCGAAGAC
AAACTGGGGGCCGATCAGCAACCGGCATTTGTGTTGTATCTGGAGATCGACCCACATCAGGTGGACGTCA
ACGTGCACCCCGCCAAACACGAAGTGCGTTTCCATCAGTCGCGTCTGGTGCATGATTTTATCTATCAGGG
CGTGCTGAGCGTGCTACAACAGCAACTGGAAACGCCGCTACCGCTGGACGATGAACCCCAACCTGCACCG
CGTTCCATTCCGGAAAACCGCGTGGCGGCGGGGCGCAATCACTTTGCAGAACCGGCAGCTCGTGAGCCGG
TAGCTCCGCGCTACACTCCTGCGCCAGCATCAGGCAGTCGTCCGGCTGCCCCCTGGCCGAATGCGCAGCC
AGGCTACCAGAAACAGCAAGGTGAAGTGTATCGCCAGCTTTTGCAAACGCCCGCGCCGATGCAAAAATTA
AAAGCGCCGGAACCGCAGGAACCTGCACTTGCGGCGAACAGTCAGAGTTTTGGTCGGGTACTGACTATCG
TCCATTCCGACTGTGCGTTGCTGGAGCGCGACGGCAACATTTCACTTTTATCCTTGCCAGTGGCAGAACG
TTGGCTGCGTCAGGCACAATTGACGCCGGGTGAAGCGCCCGTTTGCGCCCAGCCGCTGCTGATTCCGTTG
CGGCTAAAAGTTTCTGCCGAAGAAAAATCGGCATTAGAAAAAGCGCAGTCTGCCCTGGCGGAATTGGGTA
TTGATTTCCAGTCAGATGCACAGCATGTGACCATCAGGGCAGTGCCTTTACCCTTACGCCAACAAAATTT
ACAAATCTTGATTCCTGAACTGATAGGCTACCTGGCGAAGCAGTCCGTATTCGAACCTGGCAATATTGCG
CAGTGGATTGCACGAAATCTGATGAGCGAACATGCGCAGTGGTCAATGGCACAGGCCATAACCCTGCTGG
CGGACGTGGAACGGTTATGTCCGCAACTTGTGAAAACGCCGCCGGGTGGTCTGTTACAATCTGTTGATTT
ACATCCGGCGATAAAAGCCCTGAAAGATGAGTGAAATGGCGATGAGCATCCTCACGATAATATCCGGGTA
GGCGCAATCACTTTCGTCTACTCCGTTACAAAGCGAGGCTGGGTATTTCCCGGCCTTTCTGTTATCCGAA
ATCCACTGAAAGCACAGCGGAGATGTGTATAAGAGACAGCTGCCTCCTGAGTAGGACAAATCCGCCGCCC
TAGACCTAGGGTACGGGTTTTGCTGCCCGCAAACGGGCTGTTCTGGTGTTGCTAGTTTGTTATCAGAATC
GCAGATCCGGCTTCAGCCGGTTTGCCGGCTGAAAGCGCTATTTCTTCCAGAATTGCCATGATTTTTTCCC
CACGGGAGGCGTCACTGGCTCCCGTGTTGTCGGCAGCTTTGATTCGATAAGCAGCATCGCCTGTTTCAGG
CTGTCTATGTGTGACTGTTGAGCTGTAACAAGTTGTCTCAGGTGTTCAATTTCATGTTCTAGTTGCTTTG
TTTTACTGGTTTCACCCGTTCTATTAGGTGTTACATGCTGTTCATCTGTTACATTGTCGATCTGTTCATG
GTGAACAGCTTTGAATGCACCAAAAACTCGTAAAAGCTCTGATGTATCTATCTTTTTTACACCGTTTTCA
TCTGTGCATATGGACAGTTTTCCCTTTGATATGTAACGGTGAACAGTTGTTCTACTTTTGTTTGTTAGTC
TTGATGCTTCACTGATAGATACAAGAGCCATAAGAACCTCAGATCCTTCCGTATTTAGCCAGTATGTTCT
CTAGTGTGGTTCGTTGTTTTTGCGTGAGCCATGAGAACGAACCATTGAGATCATACTTACTTTGCATGTC
ACTCAAAAATTTTGCCTCAAAACTGGTGAGCTGAATTTTTGCAGTTAAAGCATCGTGTAGTGTTTTTCTT
AGTCCGTTATGTAGGTAGGAATCTGATGTAATGGTTGTTGGTATTTTGTCACCATTCATTTTTATCTGGT
TGTTCTCAAGTTCGGTTACGAGATCCATTTGTCTATCTAGTTCAACTTGGAAAATCAACGTATCAGTCGG
GCGGCCTCGCTTATCAACCACCAATTTCATATTGCTGTAAGTGTTTAAATCTTTACTTATTGGTTTCAAA
ACCCATTGGTTAAGCCTTTTAAACTCATGGTAGTTATTTTCAAGCATTAACATGAACTTAAATTCATCAA
GGCTAATCTCTATATTTGCCTTGTGAGTTTTCTTTTGTGTTAGTTCTTTTAATAACCACTCATAAATCCT
CATAGAGTATTTGTTTTCAAAAGACTTAACATGTTCCAGATTATATTTTATGAATTTTTTTAACTGGAAA
AGATAAGGCAATATCTCTTCACTAAAAACTAATTCTAATTTTTCGCTTGAGAACTTGGCATAGTTTGTCC
ACTGGAAAATCTCAAAGCCTTTAACCAAAGGATTCCTGATTTCCACAGTTCTCGTCATCAGCTCTCTGGT
TGCTTTAGCTAATACACCATAAGCATTTTCCCTACTGATGTTCATCATCTGAGCGTATTGGTTATAAGTG
AACGATACCGTCCGTTCTTTCCTTGTAGGGTTTTCAATCGTGGGGTTGAGTAGTGCCACACAGCATAAAA
TTAGCTTGGTTTCATGCTCCGTTAAGTCATAGCGACTAATCGCTAGTTCATTTGCTTTGAAAACAACTAA
TTCAGACATACATCTCAATTGGTCTAGGTGATTTTAATCACTATACCAATTGAGATGGGCTAGTCAATGA
TAATTACTAGTCCTTTTCCTTTGAGTTGTGGGTATCTGTAAATTCTGCTAGACCTTTGCTGGAAAACTTG
TAAATTCTGCTAGACCCTCTGTAAATTCCGCTAGACCTTTGTGTGTTTTTTTTGTTTATATTCAAGTGGT
TATAATTTATAGAATAAAGAAAGAATAAAAAAAGATAAAAAGAATAGATCCCAGCCCTGTGTATAACTCA
CTACTTTAGTCAGTTCCGCAGTATTACAAAAGGATGTCGCAAACGCTGTTTGCTCCTCTACAAAACAGAC
CTTAAAACCCTAAAGGCTTAAGTAGCACCCTCGCAAGCTCGGGCAAATCGCTGAATATTCCTTTTGTCTC
CGACCATCAGGCACCTGAGTCGCTGTCTTTTTCGTGACATTCAGTTCGCTGCGCTCACGGCTCTGGCAGT
GAATGGGGGTAAATGGCACTACAGGCGCCTTTTATGGATTCATGCAAGGAAACTACCCATAATACAAGAA
AAGCCCGTCACGGGCTTCTCAGGGCGTTTTATGGCGGGTCTGCTATGTGGTGCTATCTGACTTTTTGCTG
TTCAGCAGTTCCTGCCCTCTGATTTTCCAGTCTGACCACTTCGGATTATCCCGTGACAGGTCATTCAGAC
TGGCTAATGCACCCAGTAAGGCAGCGGTATCATCAACAGGCTTACCCGTCTTACTGTCCCTAGTGCTTGG
ATTCTCACCAATAAAAAACGCCCGGCGGCAACCGAGCGTTCTGAACAAATCCAGATGGAGTTCTGAGGTC
ATTACTGGATCTATCAACAGGAGTCCAAGCGAGCTCGATATCCGTCGGCTTGAACGAATTGTTAGACAAT
TACGCCCCGCCCTGCCACTCATCGCAGTACTGTTGTAATTCATTAAGCATTCTGCCGACATGGAAGCCAT
CACAAACGGCATGATGAACCTGAATCGCCAGCGGCATCAGCACCTTGTCGCCTTGCGTATAATATTTGCC
CATGGTGAAAACGGGGGCGAAGAAGTTGTCCATATTGGCCACGTTTAAATCAAAACTGGTGAAACTCACC
CAGGGATTGGCTGAGACGAAAAACATATTCTCAATAAACCCTTTAGGGAAATAGGCCAGGTTTTCACCGT
AACACGCCACATCTTGCGAATATATGTGTAGAAACTGCCGGAAATCGTCGTGGTATTCACTCCAGAGCGA
TGAAAACGTTTCAGTTTGCTCATGGAAAACGGTGTAACAAGGGTGAACACTATCCCATATCACCAGCTCA
CCGTCTTTCATTGCCATACGGAATTCCGGATGAGCATTCATCAGGCGGGCAAGAATGTGAATAAAGGCCG
GATAAAACTTGTGCTTATTTTTCTTTACGGTCTTTAAAAAGGCCGTAATATCCAGCTGAACGGTCTGGTT
ATAGGTACATTGAGCAACTGACTGAAATGCCTCAAAATGTTCTTTACGATGCCATTGGGATATATCAACG
GTGGTATATCCAGTGATTTTTTTCTCCATTTTAGCTTCCTTAGCTCCTGAAAATCTCGATAACTCAAAAA
ATACGCCCGGTAGTGATCTTATTTCATTATGGTGAAAGTTGGAACCTCTTACGTGCCGATCAACGTCTCA
TTTTCGCCAGATATCG
Features (pLannotate 1.2.2; 13 found; start..end, strand, type, name):
     86..964     -  CDS            araC: L-arabinose regulatory protein; araC
    991..1275    +  promoter       araBAD promoter: araBAD; promoter of the L-arabinose operon of E. coli; the araC regulatory gene is transcribed in the opposite direction (Guzman et al., 1995)
   1392..1478    +  CDS            rpoB (fragment): RPOB_MYCPR - Protein inferred from homology: Swiss-Prot protein existence level 3. DNA-dependent RNA polymerase catalyzes the transcription of DNA into RNA using the four ribonucleoside triphosphates as substrates. From Mycolicibacterium peregrinum (Mycobacterium peregrinum).
   1526..2485    +  CDS            RT86_ECOLX: Protein predicted: Swiss-Prot protein existence level 4. Participates in the synthesis of a msDNA (a branched RNA linked by a 2',5'-phosphodiester linkage to a single-stranded DNA) of unknown function. The retron transcript serves as primer and template to the reaction, and codes for the RT. From Escherichia coli.
   3367..5211    +  CDS            mutL: MUTL_ECOLI - Experimental evidence at protein level: Swiss-Prot protein existence level 1. This protein is involved in the repair of mismatches in DNA. It is required for dam-dependent methyl-directed DNA mismatch repair. May act as a 'molecular matchmaker', a protein that promotes the formation of a stable complex between two or more DNA-binding proteins in an ATP-dependent manner without itself being part of the final effector complex. The ATPase activity of MutL is stimulated by DNA. From Escherichia coli (strain K12).
   5226..5340    +  terminator     λ tL3 terminator (fragment): transcription terminator tL3 from phage λ
   5341..5359    -  misc_feature   Tn5 ME: hyperactive mosaic end for Tn5 transposase recognition (Reznikoff et al., 2004)
   5364..5381    +  terminator     rrnB T1 terminator (fragment): Escherichia coli rrnB; transcription terminator T1 from the E. coli rrnB gene
   5919..6869    -  CDS            Rep101: RepA protein needed for replication with the pSC101 origin; rep101
   6917..7139    -  rep_origin     pSC101 ori: low-copy replication origin that requires the Rep101 protein
   7631..7725    -  terminator     lambda t0 terminator: transcription terminator from phage lambda
   7770..8429    -  CDS            CmR: chloramphenicol acetyltransferase; cat; confers resistance to chloramphenicol
   8430..8532    -  promoter       cat promoter: promoter of the E. coli cat gene encoding chloramphenicol acetyltransferase
