[The description below was written by a language model from this plasmid's Addgene catalogue record and pLannotate feature annotations shown in this document.]
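Description:
pMS_375 is a low-copy bacterial expression plasmid for retron-based recombineering in Escherichia coli. It is built on a backbone carrying the pSC101 origin with its Rep101 (RepA) replication protein. Selection is through a chloramphenicol acetyltransferase gene driven by its own cat promoter and followed by the lambda t0 terminator. Expression of the payload is controlled by the arabinose system: araC is transcribed divergently from the araBAD promoter, so the downstream genes are induced by L-arabinose.

Downstream of the araBAD promoter lies the retron non-coding RNA from E. coli BL21. It has been modified to carry a donor sequence, annotated as a short rpoB fragment, that encodes a rifampicin-resistance mutation. Next comes the Ec86 reverse transcriptase, which uses the retron transcript as both primer and template to produce single-stranded DNA inside the cell. The catalogue also lists CspRecT, a single-stranded DNA annealing protein from a Collinsella stercoris prophage. It is not called in the feature table, but the unannotated gap between the reverse transcriptase and mutL is about the right size for it. The last gene is a mutL variant (mutL*) that, according to the record, inhibits mismatch repair, which would otherwise be expected to remove the introduced mismatch; the record does not state the mutation itself. Fragments of the λ tL3 and rrnB T1 terminators follow, along with a Tn5 mosaic end.

Together these parts let the cell make its own editing donor and install a selectable rpoB mutation, giving a readout of retron recombineering efficiency. The sequenced record (8,556 nt) is larger than the catalogue's total size of 6,802 bp, and mutL is not listed as a separate insert, which may account for much of the difference.
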