Addgene plasmid #182132: pMS_375
Purpose: expresses retron RNA, ec.86 Reverse Transcriptase, CspRecT SSAP, and mutL* to create a specific rifampicin resistance mutation while inhibiting MMR
Depositing lab: George Church. Depositing organization: Harvard Medical School. Publication: High-throughput functional variant screens via in vivo production of single-stranded DNA. Schubert MG, Goodman DB, Wannier TM, Kaur D, Farzadfard F, Lu TK, Shipman SL, Church GM. Proc Natl Acad Sci U S A. 2021 May 4;118(18). pii: 2018181118. doi: 10.1073/pnas.2018181118. PubMed 33906944.
Backbone
  Vector backbone: Sc101 cat araC pBAD
  Backbone size w/o insert (bp): 4600
  Total vector size (bp): 6802
Growth in bacteria
  Bacterial resistance: Chloramphenicol, 25 μg/mL
  Growth temperature: 37°C
  Growth strain: DH5alpha
  Copy number: Low Copy
Gene/Insert 1
  Gene/Insert name: retron RNA
  Species: escherichia coli BL21
  Insert size (bp): 236
  Mutation: incorporated rifampicin-resistance-conferring donor
Gene/Insert 2
  Gene/Insert name: ec.86 RT
  Species: escherichia coli BL21
  Insert size (bp): 963
Gene/Insert 3
  Gene/Insert name: CspRecT
  Species: collinsella stercoris prophage
  Insert size (bp): 813
Terms and licenses: Academic/Nonprofit Terms; Industry Terms: Not Available to Industry
How to cite: pMS_375 was a gift from George Church (Addgene plasmid # 182132 ; http://n2t.net/addgene:182132 ; RRID:Addgene_182132)
